Addgene plasmid #237169: EIF2AK3-NanoLuc Fusion Vector
Purpose: Express EIF2AK3-NanoLuc(R) Fusion Protein in Mammalian Cells under a CMV promoter
Depositing lab: Promega Corporation.
Backbone
  Vector backbone: pFC32K-low Nluc CMV-Hygro Flexi(R) Vector
  Vector type: Mammalian Expression
Growth in bacteria
  Bacterial resistance: Kanamycin, 50 μg/mL
  Growth temperature: 37°C
  Growth strain: DH5alpha
  Copy number: Low Copy
Gene/Insert
  Gene/Insert name: EIF2AK3
  Species: H. sapiens (human)
  Entrez Gene: EIF2AK3 (a.k.a. PEK, PERK, WRS)
  Promoter: CMV
  Tag / fusion protein: NanoLuc (R) (C terminal on backbone)
  Cloning method: Other
Terms and licenses: Academic/Nonprofit Terms; Industry Terms
How to cite: EIF2AK3-NanoLuc Fusion Vector was a gift from Promega Corporation (Addgene plasmid # 237169 ; http://n2t.net/addgene:237169 ; RRID:Addgene_237169)
