[The description below was written by a language model from this plasmid's Addgene catalogue record and pLannotate feature annotations shown in this document.]
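Description:
EIF2AK3-NanoLuc Fusion Vector is a mammalian expression plasmid of about 8 kb, built on the pFC32K-low Nluc CMV-Hygro Flexi backbone, that produces human EIF2AK3 (also known as PERK or PEK) fused at its C terminus to NanoLuc luciferase. It is propagated in E. coli as a low-copy plasmid from a p15A origin and selected with kanamycin. Resistance comes from a neo/nptII gene placed behind tandem SV40 early and EM7 promoters and followed by a synthetic polyadenylation signal. This arrangement allows the same marker to be expressed in bacteria and, in principle, in mammalian cells. Although the backbone name includes "Hygro", no hygromycin resistance gene appears in the annotated features; neo is the only marker detected.

The expression cassette begins with the CMV immediate-early enhancer and promoter, followed by a chimeric β-globin/immunoglobulin intron that promotes efficient processing and export of the transcript. A T7 promoter sits just upstream of the open reading frame and could support in vitro transcription. The EIF2AK3 coding sequence encodes the stress-sensing kinase that phosphorylates eIF2α during the unfolded protein response and the integrated stress response. It is followed after a short linker by the human codon-optimised Nluc coding sequence, and the transcript ends at an SV40 late polyadenylation signal. Several other short annotated fragments (MCS, T7 terminator, bom, cer, IS1) appear to be backbone remnants.

The stated purpose is simply to express the EIF2AK3-NanoLuc fusion in mammalian cells. Such small, bright luciferase fusions are generally used as luminescent donors or reporters, for example in energy-transfer assays of ligand binding or protein interaction, but the record does not name a specific assay.
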