Features (pLannotate 1.2.2; 23 found; start..end, strand, type, name):
    140..517     +  enhancer       CMV enhancer: human cytomegalovirus immediate early enhancer
    519..718     +  promoter       CMV promoter: human cytomegalovirus (CMV) immediate early promoter
    857..989     +  intron         chimeric intron: chimera between introns from human β-globin and immunoglobulin heavy chain genes
   1033..1051    +  promoter       T7 promoter: promoter for bacteriophage T7 RNA polymerase
   1065..4412    +  CDS            EIF2AK3: E2AK3_HUMAN - Also known as PEK, PERK. Experimental evidence at protein level: Swiss-Prot protein existence level 1. Metabolic-stress sensing protein kinase that phosphorylates the alpha subunit of eukaryotic translation initiation factor 2 (EIF2S1/eIF-2-alpha) in response to various stress conditions. Key activator of the integrated stress response (ISR) required for adaptation to various stress, such as unfolded protein response (UPR) and low amino acid availability (By similarity). EIF2S1/eIF-2-alpha phosphorylation in response to stress converts EIF2S1/eIF-2-alpha in a global protein synth
   4434..4946    +  CDS            Nluc: NanoLuc® luciferase human codon-optimized
   4955..4984    +  misc_feature   MCS (fragment): pUC18/19 multiple cloning site
   4991..5040    +  CDS            SET1 (fragment): solubility-enhancement tag derived from T7 phage gene 10B
   5048..5067    +  terminator     T7 terminator (fragment): transcription terminator for bacteriophage T7 RNA polymerase
   5089..5210    -  polyA_signal   SV40 poly(A) signal: SV40 polyadenylation signal
   5233..5301    -  CDS            large T antigen (fragment): large T antigen from SV40 (simian virus 40)
   5306..5338    +  rep_origin     M13 ori (fragment): M13 bacteriophage origin of replication; arrow indicates direction of (+) strand synthesis
   5339..5390    -  misc_feature   bom (fragment): basis of mobility region from pBR322
   5455..5812    +  promoter       SV40 promoter: SV40 enhancer and early promoter
   5827..5874    +  promoter       EM7 promoter: synthetic bacterial promoter&nbsp
   5906..6697    +  CDS            neo: KKA2_KLEPN - Also known as kan, nptII. Experimental evidence at protein level: Swiss-Prot protein existence level 1. Resistance to kanamycin, neomycin, paromomycin, ribostamycin, butirosin and gentamicin B. From Klebsiella pneumoniae.
   6764..6812    +  polyA_signal   poly(A) signal: synthetic polyadenylation signal
   6841..6857    -  promoter       tet promoter (fragment): E. coli promoter for tetracycline efflux protein gene
   6969..7514    +  rep_origin     p15A ori: Plasmids containing the medium-copy-number p15A origin of replication can be propagated in E. coli cells that contain a second plasmid with the ColE1 origin.
   7602..7657    +  rep_origin     RSF ori (fragment): Plasmids containing the RSF 1030 origin of replication can be propagated in E. coli cells that contain additional plasmids with compatible origins.
   7756..7782    -  misc_feature   bom (fragment): basis of mobility region from pBR322
   7776..7823    -  mobile_element IS1 (fragment): prokaryotic transposable element IS1
   7831..7902    +  misc_feature   cer region (fragment): ColE1-derived recombination site that helps to maintain plasmids as monomers
>Addgene plasmid #237169 | EIF2AK3-NanoLuc Fusion Vector | addgene full sequence | sequence record 476615 | Addgene NGS Result
TCAATATTGGCCATTAGCCATATTATTCATTGGTTATATAGCATAAATCAATATTGGCTATTGGCCATTG
CATACGTTGTATCTATATCATAATATGTACATTTATATTGGCTCATGTCCAATATGACCGCCATGTTGGC
ATTGATTATTGACTAGTTATTAATAGTAATCAATTACGGGGTCATTAGTTCATAGCCCATATATGGAGTT
CCGCGTTACATAACTTACGGTAAATGGCCCGCCTGGCTGACCGCCCAACGACCCCCGCCCATTGACGTCA
ATAATGACGTATGTTCCCATAGTAACGCCAATAGGGACTTTCCATTGACGTCAATGGGTGGAGTATTTAC
GGTAAACTGCCCACTTGGCAGTACATCAAGTGTATCATATGCCAAGTCCGCCCCCTATTGACGTCAATGA
CGGTAAATGGCCCGCCTGGCATTATGCCCAGTACATGACCTTACGGGACTTTCCTACTTGGCAGTACATC
TACGTATTAGTCATCGCTATTACCATGGTGATGCGGTTTTGGCAGTACACCAATGGGCGTGGATAGCGGT
TTGACTCACGGGGATTTCCAAGTCTCCACCCCATTGACGTCAATGGGAGTTTGTTTTGGCACCAAAATCA
ACGGGACTTTCCAAAATGTCGTAATAACCCCGCCCCGTTGACGCAAATGGGCGGTAGGCGTGTACGGTGG
GAGGTCTATATAAGCAGAGCTGGTTTAGTGAACCGTCAGATCACTAGAAGCTTTATTGCGGTAGTTTATC
ACAGTTAAATTGCTAACGCAGTCAGTGCTTCTGACACAACAGTCTCGAACTTAAGCTGCAGAAGTTGGTC
GTGAGGCACTGGGCAGGTAAGTATCAAGGTTACAAGACAGGTTTAAGGAGACCAATAGAAACTGGGCTTG
TCGAGACAGAGAAGACTCTTGCGTTTCTGATAGGCACCTATTGGTCTTACTGACATCCACTTTGCCTTTC
TCTCCACAGGTGTCCACTCCCAGTTCAATTACAGCTCTTAAGGCTAGAGTATTAATACGACTCACTATAG
GGCTAGCGATCGCCATGGAGCGCGCCATCAGCCCGGGGCTGCTGGTACGGGCGCTGCTGCTGCTGCTGCT
GCTGCTGGGGCTCGCGGCAAGGACGGTGGCCGCGGGGCGCGCCCGTGGCCTCCCAGCGCCGACGGCGGAG
GCGGCGTTCGGCCTCGGGGCGGCCGCTGCTCCCACCTCAGCGACGCGAGTACCGGCGGCGGGCGCCGTGG
CTGCGGCCGAGGTGACTGTGGAGGACGCTGAGGCGCTGCCGGCAGCCGCGGGAGAGCAGGAGCCTCGGGG
TCCGGAACCAGACGATGAGACAGAGTTGCGACCGCGCGGCAGGTCATTAGTAATTATCAGCACTTTAGAT
GGGAGAATTGCTGCCTTGGATCCTGAAAATCATGGTAAAAAGCAGTGGGATTTGGATGTGGGATCCGGTT
CCTTGGTGTCATCCAGCCTTAGCAAACCAGAGGTATTTGGGAATAAGATGATCATTCCTTCCCTGGATGG
AGCCCTCTTCCAGTGGGACCAAGACCGTGAAAGCATGGAAACAGTTCCTTTCACAGTTGAATCACTTCTT
GAATCTTCTTATAAATTTGGAGATGATGTTGTTTTGGTTGGAGGAAAATCTCTGACTACATATGGACTCA
GTGCATATAGTGGAAAGGTGAGGTATATCTGTTCAGCTCTGGGTTGTCGCCAATGGGATAGTGACGAAAT
GGAACAAGAGGAAGACATCCTGCTTCTACAGCGTACCCAAAAAACTGTTAGAGCTGTCGGACCTCGCAGT
GGCAATGAGAAGTGGAATTTCAGTGTTGGCCACTTTGAACTTCGGTATATTCCAGACATGGAAACGAGAG
CCGGATTTATTGAAAGCACCTTTAAGCCCAATGAGAACACAGAAGAGTCTAAAATTATTTCAGATGTGGA
AGAACAGGAAGCTGCCATAATGGACATAGTGATAAAGGTTTCGGTTGCTGACTGGAAAGTTATGGCATTC
AGTAAGAAGGGAGGACATCTGGAATGGGAGTACCAGTTTTGTACTCCAATTGCATCTGCCTGGTTACTTA
AGGATGGGAAAGTCATTCCCATCAGTCTTTTTGATGATACAAGTTATACATCTAATGATGATGTTTTAGA
AGATGAAGAAGACATTGTAGAAGCTGCCAGAGGAGCCACAGAAAACAGTGTTTACTTGGGAATGTATAGA
GGCCAGCTGTATCTGCAGTCATCAGTCAGAATTTCAGAAAAGTTTCCTTCAAGTCCCAAGGCTTTGGAAT
CTGTCACTAATGAAAACGCAATTATTCCTTTACCAACAATCAAATGGAAACCCTTAATTCATTCTCCTTC
CAGAACTCCTGTCTTGGTAGGATCTGATGAATTTGACAAATGTCTCAGTAATGATAAGTTTTCTCATGAA
GAATATAGTAATGGTGCACTTTCAATCTTGCAGTATCCATATGATAATGGTTATTATCTACCATACTACA
AGAGGGAGAGGAACAAACGAAGCACACAGATTACAGTCAGATTCCTCGACAACCCACATTACAACAAGAA
TATCCGCAAAAAGGATCCTGTTCTTCTTTTACACTGGTGGAAAGAAATAGTTGCAACGATTTTGTTTTGT
ATCATAGCAACAACGTTTATTGTGCGCAGGCTTTTCCATCCTCATCCTCACAGGCAAAGGAAGGAGTCTG
AAACTCAGTGTCAAACTGAAAATAAATATGATTCTGTAAGTGGTGAAGCCAATGACAGTAGCTGGAATGA
CATAAAAAACTCTGGATATATATCACGATATCTAACTGATTTTGAGCCAATTCAATGCCTGGGACGTGGT
GGCTTTGGAGTTGTTTTTGAAGCTAAAAACAAAGTAGATGACTGCAATTATGCTATCAAGAGGATCCGTC
TCCCCAATAGGGAATTGGCTCGGGAAAAGGTAATGCGAGAAGTTAAAGCCTTAGCCAAGCTTGAACACCC
GGGCATTGTTAGATATTTCAATGCCTGGCTCGAAGCACCACCAGAGAAGTGGCAAGAAAAGATGGATGAA
ATTTGGCTGAAAGATGAAAGCACAGACTGGCCACTCAGCTCTCCTAGCCCAATGGATGCACCATCAGTTA
AAATACGCAGAATGGATCCTTTCGCTACAAAAGAACATATTGAAATCATAGCTCCTTCACCACAAAGAAG
CAGGTCTTTTTCAGTAGGGATTTCCTGTGACCAGACAAGTTCATCTGAGAGCCAGTTCTCACCACTGGAA
TTCTCAGGAATGGACCATGAGGACATCAGTGAGTCAGTGGATGCAGCATACAACCTCCAGGACAGTTGCC
TTACAGACTGTGATGTGGAAGATGGGACTATGGATGGCAATGATGAGGGGCACTCCTTTGAACTTTGTCC
TTCTGAAGCTTCTCCTTATGTAAGGTCAAGGGAGAGAACCTCCTCTTCAATAGTATTTGAAGATTCTGGC
TGTGATAATGCTTCCAGTAAAGAAGAGCCGAAAACTAATCGATTGCATATTGGCAACCATTGTGCTAATA
AACTAACTGCTTTCAAGCCCACCAGTAGCAAATCTTCTTCTGAAGCTACATTGTCTATTTCTCCTCCAAG
ACCAACCACTTTAAGTTTAGATCTCACTAAAAACACCACAGAAAAACTCCAGCCCAGTTCACCAAAGGTG
TATCTTTACATTCAAATGCAGCTGTGCAGAAAAGAAAACCTCAAAGACTGGATGAATGGACGATGTACCA
TAGAGGAGAGAGAGAGGAGCGTGTGTCTGCACATCTTCCTGCAGATCGCAGAGGCAGTGGAGTTTCTTCA
CAGTAAAGGACTGATGCACAGGGACCTCAAGCCATCCAACATATTCTTTACAATGGATGATGTGGTCAAG
GTTGGAGACTTTGGGTTAGTGACTGCAATGGACCAGGATGAGGAAGAGCAGACGGTTCTGACCCCAATGC
CAGCTTATGCCAGACACACAGGACAAGTAGGGACCAAACTGTATATGAGCCCAGAGCAGATTCATGGAAA
CAGCTATTCTCATAAAGTGGACATCTTTTCTTTAGGCCTGATTCTATTTGAATTGCTGTATCCATTCAGC
ACTCAGATGGAGAGAGTCAGGACCTTAACTGATGTAAGAAATCTCAAATTTCCACCATTATTTACTCAGA
AATATCCTTGTGAGTACGTGATGGTTCAAGACATGCTCTCTCCATCCCCCATGGAACGACCTGAAGCTAT
AAACATCATTGAAAATGCTGTATTTGAGGACTTGGACTTTCCAGGAAAAACAGTGCTCAGACAGAGGTCT
CGCTCCTTGAGTTCATCGGGAACAAAACATTCAAGACAGTCCAACAACTCCCATAGCCCTTTGCCAAGCA
ATGTTTCTCTCGGCTCGAGCGGCGTCTTCACACTCGAAGATTTCGTTGGGGACTGGCGACAGACAGCCGG
CTACAACCTGGACCAAGTCCTTGAACAGGGAGGTGTGTCCAGTTTGTTTCAGAATCTCGGGGTGTCCGTA
ACTCCGATCCAAAGGATTGTCCTGAGCGGTGAAAATGGGCTGAAGATCGACATCCATGTCATCATCCCGT
ATGAAGGTCTGAGCGGCGACCAAATGGGCCAGATCGAAAAAATTTTTAAGGTGGTGTACCCTGTGGATGA
TCATCACTTTAAGGTGATCCTGCACTATGGCACACTGGTAATCGACGGGGTTACGCCGAACATGATCGAC
TATTTCGGACGGCCGTATGAAGGCATCGCCGTGTTCGACGGCAAAAAGATCACTGTAACAGGGACCCTGT
GGAACGGCAACAAAATTATCGACGAGCGCCTGATCAACCCCGACGGCTCCCTGCTGTTCCGAGTAACCAT
CAACGGAGTGACCGGCTGGCGGCTGTGCGAACGCATTCTGGCGTAAGGCCGCGACTCTAGAGTCGACCTG
CAGGCATGCAAGCTGATCCGGCTGCTAACAAAGCCCGAAAGGAAGCTGAGTTGGCTGCTGCCACCGCTGA
GCAATAACTAGCATAACCCCTTGGGGCGGCCGCTTCGAGCAGACATGATAAGATACATTGATGAGTTTGG
ACAAACCACAACTAGAATGCAGTGAAAAAAATGCTTTATTTGTGAAATTTGTGATGCTATTGCTTTATTT
GTAACCATTATAAGCTGCAATAAACAAGTTAACAACAACAATTGCATTCATTTTATGTTTCAGGTTCAGG
GGGAGATGTGGGAGGTTTTTTTAAGCAAGTAAAACCTCTACAAATGTGGTAAAATCGAATTTTAACAAAA
TATTAACGCTTACAATTTCCTGATGCGGTATTTTCTCCTTACGCATCTGTGCGGTATTTCACACCGCATA
CGCGGATCTGCGCAGCACCATGGCCTGAAATAACCTCTGAAAGAGGAACTTGGTTAGGTACCTTCTGAGG
CGGAAAGAACCAGCTGTGGAATGTGTGTCAGTTAGGGTGTGGAAAGTCCCCAGGCTCCCCAGCAGGCAGA
AGTATGCAAAGCATGCATCTCAATTAGTCAGCAACCAGGTGTGGAAAGTCCCCAGGCTCCCCAGCAGGCA
GAAGTATGCAAAGCATGCATCTCAATTAGTCAGCAACCATAGTCCCGCCCCTAACTCCGCCCATCCCGCC
CCTAACTCCGCCCAGTTCCGCCCATTCTCCGCCCCATGGCTGACTAATTTTTTTTATTTATGCAGAGGCC
GAGGCCGCCTCGGCCTCTGAGCTATTCCAGAAGTAGTGAGGAGGCTTTTTTGGAGGCCTAGGCTTTTGCA
AAAAGCTTAATTAACTGTTGACAATTAATCATCGGCATAGTATATCGGCATAGTATAATACGACAAGGTG
AGGAACTAAACCCAGGAGGCAGATCATGATTGAACAAGATGGATTGCACGCAGGTTCTCCGGCCGCTTGG
GTGGAGAGGCTATTCGGCTATGACTGGGCACAACAGACAATCGGCTGCTCTGATGCCGCCGTGTTCCGGC
TGTCAGCGCAGGGGCGCCCGGTTCTTTTTGTCAAGACCGACCTGTCCGGTGCCCTGAATGAACTGCAGGA
CGAGGCAGCGCGGCTATCGTGGCTGGCCACGACGGGCGTTCCTTGCGCAGCTGTGCTCGACGTTGTCACT
GAAGCGGGAAGGGACTGGCTGCTATTGGGCGAAGTGCCGGGGCAGGATCTCCTGTCATCTCACCTTGCTC
CTGCCGAGAAAGTATCCATCATGGCTGATGCAATGCGGCGGCTGCATACGCTTGATCCGGCTACCTGCCC
ATTCGACCACCAAGCGAAACATCGCATCGAGCGAGCACGTACTCGGATGGAAGCCGGTCTTGTCGATCAG
GATGATCTGGACGAAGAGCATCAGGGGCTCGCGCCAGCCGAACTGTTCGCCAGGCTCAAGGCGCGCATGC
CCGACGGCGAGGATCTCGTCGTGACCCATGGCGATGCCTGCTTGCCGAATATCATGGTGGAAAATGGCCG
CTTTTCTGGATTCATCGACTGTGGCCGGCTGGGTGTGGCGGACCGCTATCAGGACATAGCGTTGGCTACC
CGTGATATTGCTGAAGAGCTTGGCGGCGAATGGGCTGACCGCTTCCTCGTGCTTTACGGTATCGCCGCTC
CCGATTCGCAGCGCATCGCCTTCTATCGCCTTCTTGACGAGTTCTTCTGAGCGGGACTCTGGGGTTCGAA
ATGACCGACCAAGCGACGCCCAACCTGCCATCACGATGGCCGCAATAAAATATCTTTATTTTCATTACAT
CTGTGTGTTGGTTTTTTGTGTGAATCGATAGCGATAAGGATCCGCTCATGCGATGATAAGCTGTCAAACA
TGAGAATTACAACTTATATCGTATGGGGCTGACTTCAGGTGCTACATTTGAAGAGATAAATTGCACTGAA
ATCTAGAAATATTTTATCTGATTAATAAGATGATCTTCTTGAGATCGTTTTGGTCTGCGCGTAATCTCTT
GCTCTGAAAACGAAAAAACCGCCTTGCAGGGCGGTTTTTCGAAGGTTCTCTGAGCTACCAACTCTTTGAA
CCGAGGTAACTGGCTTGGAGGAGCGCAGTCACCAAAACTTGTCCTTTCAGTTTAGCCTTAACCGGCGCAT
GACTTCAAGACTAACTCCTCTAAATCAATTACCAGTGGCTGCTGCCAGTGGTGCTTTTGCATGTCTTTCC
GGGTTGGACTCAAGACGATAGTTACCGGATAAGGCGCAGCGGTCGGACTGAACGGGGGGTTCGTGCATAC
AGTCCAGCTTGGAGCGAACTGCCTACCCGGAACTGAGTGTCAGGCGTGGAATGAGACAAACGCGGCCATA
ACAGCGGAATGACACCGGTAAACCGAAAGGCAGGAACAGGAGAGCGCACGAGGGAGCCGCCAGGGGGAAA
CGCCTGGTATCTTTATAGTCCTGTCGGGTTTCGCCACCACTGATTTGAGCGTCAGATTTCGTGATGCTTG
TCAGGGGGGCGGAGCCTATGGAAAAACGGCTTTGCCGCGGCCCTCTCACTTCCCTGTTAAGTATCTTCCT
GGCATCTTCCAGGAAATCTCCGCCCCGTTCGTAAGCCATTTCCGCTCGCCGCAGTCGAACGACCGAGCGT
AGCGAGTCAGTGAGCGAGGAAGCGGAATATATCCTGTATCACATATTCTGCTGACGCACCGGTGCAGCCT
TTTTTCTCCTGCCACATGAAGCACTTCACTGACACCCTCATCAGTGCCAACATAGTAAGCCAGTATACAC
TCCGCTAGCGCTGATGTCCGGCGGTGCTTTTGCCGTTACGCACCACCCCGTCATGAGATTACGCGTTTTA
GCGGTGCGTACAATTAAGGGATTATGGTAAATCCACTTACTGTCTGCCCTCGTAGCCATCGAGATAAACC
GCAGTACTCCGGCCACGATGCGTCCGGCGTAGAGGATCGAGATCT
